Addgene plasmid #238375: pTol1-U6abc_amhc(myh6)_cmlc2-nmKate
Purpose: Drives expression of 3 different gRNAs targeting amhc (myh6), and expression of nclear mKate in cardiomyocytes.
Depositing lab: Juan Manuel González-Rosa. Depositing organization: Boston College. Publication: Rapid and robust generation of cardiomyocyte-specific crispants in zebrafish using the cardiodeleter system. Keeley S, Fernandez-Lajarin M, Bergemann D, John N, Parrott L, Andrea BE, Gonzalez-Rosa JM. Cell Rep Methods. 2025 Mar 24;5(3):101003. doi: 10.1016/j.crmeth.2025.101003. PubMed 40132543.
Backbone
  Vector backbone: Tol1-based backbone
  Total vector size (bp): 6610
Growth in bacteria
  Bacterial resistance: Ampicillin, 100 μg/mL
  Growth temperature: 37°C
  Growth strain: DH5alpha
  Copy number: High Copy
Gene/Insert
  Gene/Insert name: nuclear mKate/3 gRNAs targeting amhc
  gRNA/shRNA sequence: Amhc gA: gggcgcctggaggaggcagg; Amhc gB: ggGGAGCAGGCCGAGCCCGA; Amhc gC: ggGCAGGAGTTGCATCCGTT
  Species: D. rerio (zebrafish)
  Promoter: cmlc2 (nmKate); U6 (gRNAs)
  Cloning method: Gibson Cloning
  Sequencing primers: 5′ n/a
Terms and licenses: Academic/Nonprofit Terms; Industry Terms: Not Available to Industry
How to cite: pTol1-U6abc_amhc(myh6)_cmlc2-nmKate was a gift from Juan Manuel González-Rosa (Addgene plasmid # 238375 ; http://n2t.net/addgene:238375 ; RRID:Addgene_238375)
