[The description below was written by a language model from this plasmid's Addgene catalogue record and pLannotate feature annotations shown in this document.]
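Description:
pTol1-U6abc_amhc(myh6)_cmlc2-nmKate is a 6.6 kb Tol1 transposon-based plasmid for zebrafish transgenesis. It delivers three guide RNAs against the atrial myosin heavy chain gene amhc (myh6) together with a cardiomyocyte-restricted red fluorescent marker. In E. coli it is a high-copy plasmid, carrying a ColE1/pUC-type origin and an ampicillin resistance gene (β-lactamase with its own promoter). Remnants of pUC-style cloning vector sequence are also annotated: lac promoter/operator, CAP site, and lacZα, lacI, bom and rop fragments. These have no role in the fish.

The payload has two parts. Three tandem guide RNA cassettes, each driven by a U6 (RNA polymerase III) promoter according to the catalogue entry, appear in the feature table as three evenly spaced S. pyogenes Cas9 scaffold (tracrRNA-derived) segments. Each would be preceded by a distinct amhc-targeting spacer. Downstream, the cardiomyocyte-specific cmlc2 promoter drives nuclear-localised mKate, annotated as an mKate2 coding sequence, so heart muscle cells that carry the transgene are marked by red nuclei. The automated annotation does not pick up the U6 promoters, the cmlc2 promoter, the nuclear localisation signal or the Tol1 terminal repeats. These rest on the catalogue description, and the short "SNR52 promoter" hit is most likely a spurious match.

No Cas9 is encoded, so the nuclease must be supplied separately. The associated publication describes a system for generating cardiomyocyte-specific crispants in zebrafish. In that setting, using three guides against one gene presumably raises the chance of disrupting it, while the reporter identifies the cardiomyocytes that carry the guide cassette.
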