Features (pLannotate 1.2.2; 15 found; start..end, strand, type, name):
     41..733     +  CDS            mKate2: mKate2 is a basic (constitutively fluorescent) red fluorescent protein published in 2009, derived from Entacmaea quadricolor. It is reported to be a rapidly-maturing monomer with moderate acid sensitivity.
   1331..1488    +  CDS            lacZα (fragment): LacZα fragment of β-galactosidase; lacZ fragment
   1494..1593    -  misc_feature   bom (fragment): basis of mobility region from pBR322
   1695..1730    -  CDS            rop (fragment): Rop protein, which maintains plasmids at low copy number; rop
   1825..1929    +  promoter       AmpR promoter: bla
   1930..2790    +  CDS            AmpR: β-lactamase; bla; confers resistance to ampicillin, carbenicillin, and related antibiotics
   2961..3549    +  rep_origin     ori: high-copy-number ColE1/pMB1/pBR322/pUC origin of replication
   3732..3824    +  CDS            lacI (fragment): lac repressor; lacI; The lac repressor binds to the lac operator to inhibit transcription in E. coli. This inhibition can be relieved by adding lactose or isopropyl-β-D-thiogalactopyranoside (IPTG).
   3837..3858    +  protein_bind   CAP binding site: CAP binding activates transcription in the presence of cAMP. E. coli catabolite activator protein
   3873..3903    +  promoter       lac promoter: promoter for the E. coli lac operon
   3911..3927    +  protein_bind   lac operator: The lac repressor binds to the lac operator to inhibit transcription in E. coli. This inhibition can be relieved by adding lactose or isopropyl-β-D-thiogalactopyranoside (IPTG). lac repressor encoded by lacI
   4613..4680    +  misc_RNA       tracrRNA (fragment): trans-activating CRISPR RNA for the Streptococcus pyogenes CRISPR/Cas9 system
   5168..5235    +  misc_RNA       tracrRNA (fragment): trans-activating CRISPR RNA for the Streptococcus pyogenes CRISPR/Cas9 system
   5693..5760    +  misc_RNA       tracrRNA (fragment): trans-activating CRISPR RNA for the Streptococcus pyogenes CRISPR/Cas9 system
   6162..6178    +  promoter       SNR52 promoter (fragment): promoter for the S. cerevisiae small nucleolar RNA gene SNR52
>Addgene plasmid #238375 | pTol1-U6abc_amhc(myh6)_cmlc2-nmKate | addgene full sequence | sequence record 472879 | Addgene NGS Result
ACAGTGAACCGCCACCATGCCAAAGAAGAAGCGTAAGGTAGTGAGCGAGCTGATTAAGGAGAACATGCAC
ATGAAGCTGTACATGGAGGGCACCGTGAACAACCACCACTTCAAGTGCACATCCGAGGGCGAAGGCAAGC
CCTACGAGGGCACCCAGACCATGAGAATCAAGGCGGTCGAGGGCGGCCCTCTCCCCTTCGCCTTCGACAT
CCTGGCTACCAGCTTCATGTACGGCAGCAAAACCTTCATCAACCACACCCAGGGCATCCCCGACTTCTTT
AAGCAGTCCTTCCCCGAGGGCTTCACATGGGAGAGAGTCACCACATACGAAGACGGGGGCGTGCTGACCG
CTACCCAGGACACCAGCCTCCAGGACGGCTGCCTCATCTACAACGTCAAGATCAGAGGGGTGAACTTCCC
ATCCAACGGCCCTGTGATGCAGAAGAAAACACTCGGCTGGGAGGCCTCCACCGAGACCCTGTACCCCGCT
GACGGCGGCCTGGAAGGCAGAGCCGACATGGCCCTGAAGCTCGTGGGCGGGGGCCACCTGATCTGCAACT
TGAAGACCACATACAGATCCAAGAAACCCGCTAAGAACCTCAAGATGCCCGGCGTCTACTATGTGGACAG
AAGACTGGAAAGAATCAAGGAGGCCGACAAAGAGACCTACGTCGAGCAGCACGAGGTGGCTGTGGCCAGA
TACTGCGACCTCCCTAGCAAACTGGGGCACAGAGTTTAAAGCCACCATGGAGATCTCGAGACTAGTAATT
AAGTCTCAGCCACCGTTAACTGAACATGTCAAAACCTGTGGAGACTGTTGAGATTTGATGTTCTGAAAAG
ATAAAGCCTATAAATAAAATGTTGCCCAAATTTCCTGCCTGATGTTTTTCTTTGTCTTTGCTACATGGCT
TTGCTGCTCGGATCGGCTCACTCTGTGTATGCCACGTTCACTTTGTACTCTCCTTCTCACGGTAGGTTTA
TTATTTTTAGATGTGCAGTTAGTTTCTGTGAAATAACACACCACACACTGATATTGTCTGTGCATTGACT
TGGTGAGTGCACATTGTTTTTGATCTTGACATATTTATATTTGATTGATCAGGTGAACTGTGTGAATCTA
AAGTGCTCCATACAGATGTTCTGCATTGAAAATATTCTCATTTTATTAGTGGAAGTGAGTGTATGCCAGC
GGCCGCGGTACCCTGCAGTCTAGACATTTCAGTTGACGAAGACAAACAAAGTTCTGTTGTGACTATGGGG
GGGGGGGGCGCCTGGGGATGGTCTCGCCCGGGGAGTAATTCAGGGTAGAACCGCCACTGCCTTTAGCGAC
ATTCACTGGCCGTCGTTTTACAACGTCGTGACTGGGAAAACCCTGGCGTTACCCAACTTAATCGCCTTGC
AGCACATCCCCCTTTCGCCAGCTGGCGTAATAGCGAAGAGGCCCGCACCGATCGCCCTTCCCAACAGTTG
CGCAGCCTGAATGGCGAATGGCGCCTGATGCGGTATTTTCTCCTTACGCATCTGTGCGGTATTTCACACC
GCATATGGTGCACTCTCAGTACAATCTGCTCTGATGCCGCATAGTTAAGCCAGCCCCGACACCCGCCAAC
ACCCGCTGACGCGCCCTGACGGGCTTGTCTGCTCCCGGCATCCGCTTACAGACAAGCTGTGACCGTCTCC
GGGAGCTGCATGTGTCAGAGGTTTTCACCGTCATCACCGAAACGCGCGAGACGAAAGGGCCTCGTGATAC
GCCTATTTTTATAGGTTAATGTCATGATAATAATGGTTTCTTAGACGTCAGGTGGCACTTTTCGGGGAAA
TGTGCGCGGAACCCCTATTTGTTTATTTTTCTAAATACATTCAAATATGTATCCGCTCATGAGACAATAA
CCCTGATAAATGCTTCAATAATATTGAAAAAGGAAGAGTATGAGTATTCAACATTTCCGTGTCGCCCTTA
TTCCCTTTTTTGCGGCATTTTGCCTTCCTGTTTTTGCTCACCCAGAAACGCTGGTGAAAGTAAAAGATGC
TGAAGATCAGTTGGGTGCACGAGTGGGTTACATCGAACTGGATCTCAACAGCGGTAAGATCCTTGAGAGT
TTTCGCCCCGAAGAACGTTTTCCAATGATGAGCACTTTTAAAGTTCTGCTATGTGGCGCGGTATTATCCC
GTATTGACGCCGGGCAAGAGCAACTCGGTCGCCGCATACACTATTCTCAGAATGACTTGGTTGAGTACTC
ACCAGTCACAGAAAAGCATCTTACGGATGGCATGACAGTAAGAGAATTATGCAGTGCTGCCATAACCATG
AGTGATAACACTGCGGCCAACTTACTTCTGACAACGATCGGAGGACCGAAGGAGCTAACCGCTTTTTTGC
ACAACATGGGGGATCATGTAACTCGCCTTGATCGTTGGGAACCGGAGCTGAATGAAGCCATACCAAACGA
CGAGCGTGACACCACGATGCCTGTAGCAATGGCAACAACGTTGCGCAAACTATTAACTGGCGAACTACTT
ACTCTAGCTTCCCGGCAACAATTAATAGACTGGATGGAGGCGGATAAAGTTGCAGGACCACTTCTGCGCT
CGGCCCTTCCGGCTGGCTGGTTTATTGCTGATAAATCTGGAGCCGGTGAGCGTGGGTCTCGCGGTATCAT
TGCAGCACTGGGGCCAGATGGTAAGCCCTCCCGTATCGTAGTTATCTACACGACGGGGAGTCAGGCAACT
ATGGATGAACGAAATAGACAGATCGCTGAGATAGGTGCCTCACTGATTAAGCATTGGTAACTGTCAGACC
AAGTTTACTCATATATACTTTAGATTGATTTAAAACTTCATTTTTAATTTAAAAGGATCTAGGTGAAGAT
CCTTTTTGATAATCTCATGACCAAAATCCCTTAACGTGAGTTTTCGTTCCACTGAGCGTCAGACCCCGTA
GAAAAGATCAAAGGATCTTCTTGAGATCCTTTTTTTCTGCGCGTAATCTGCTGCTTGCAAACAAAAAAAC
CACCGCTACCAGCGGTGGTTTGTTTGCCGGATCAAGAGCTACCAACTCTTTTTCCGAAGGTAACTGGCTT
CAGCAGAGCGCAGATACCAAATACTGTTCTTCTAGTGTAGCCGTAGTTAGGCCACCACTTCAAGAACTCT
GTAGCACCGCCTACATACCTCGCTCTGCTAATCCTGTTACCAGTGGCTGCTGCCAGTGGCGATAAGTCGT
GTCTTACCGGGTTGGACTCAAGACGATAGTTACCGGATAAGGCGCAGCGGTCGGGCTGAACGGGGGGTTC
GTGCACACAGCCCAGCTTGGAGCGAACGACCTACACCGAACTGAGATACCTACAGCGTGAGCTATGAGAA
AGCGCCACGCTTCCCGAAGGGAGAAAGGCGGACAGGTATCCGGTAAGCGGCAGGGTCGGAACAGGAGAGC
GCACGAGGGAGCTTCCAGGGGGAAACGCCTGGTATCTTTATAGTCCTGTCGGGTTTCGCCACCTCTGACT
TGAGCGTCGATTTTTGTGATGCTCGTCAGGGGGGCGGAGCCTATGGAAAAACGCCAGCAACGCGGCCTTT
TTACGGTTCCTGGCCTTTTGCTGGCCTTTTGCTCACATGTTCTTTCCTGCGTTATCCCCTGATTCTGTGG
ATAACCGTATTACCGCCTTTGAGTGAGCTGATACCGCTCGCCGCAGCCGAACGACCGAGCGCAGCGAGTC
AGTGAGCGAGGAAGCGGAAGAGCGCCCAATACGCAAACCGCCTCTCCCCGCGCGTTGGCCGATTCATTAA
TGCAGCTGGCACGACAGGTTTCCCGACTGGAAAGCGGGCAGTGAGCGCAACGCAATTAATGTGAGTTAGC
TCACTCATTAGGCACCCCAGGCTTTACACTTTATGCTTCCGGCTCGTATGTTGTGTGGAATTGTGAGCGG
ATAACAATTTCACACAGGAAACAGCTATGACCATGATTACGCCAAGCTTGCATGGTCCCTTTAGCCAGTA
GCGGTTCTAGGCACGGGCCGTCCGGGCGGTGGCCTGGGGCGGAAAACTGAAGGGGGGCGGCACCGGCGGC
TCAGCCCTTGTAATATATTATATGCACCACTATTGGTTTACTTATGTCACAGTTTGTAAGTTTGTAACAG
CCTGAACCTGGATCAGCTTAGGCCTTCAGTAAGTCTCTCAGCGTTTCTCCAGCCTCGGTCATTCAGTAAG
ACGAGTTTCCTGCTCTCGGCGTCTTTTGTTCTGGTCTTCAAGGAGGGGGGAAATGTTCTGCGCATGCCTG
TGGGGGAGGGAGAAGGACACGTCACTGAAAACGTCCCTGCATCACACCGAGACACCCAATCACTCAAGCC
AAGACCAGATAATTTTGCATATGCTTTACAGTTTGAAAATTACCACGGTAATCCCTCACACAAACTCTGG
ATTTGAGATCCTTCAGGTTTTATCAGTTTGCAGGTTTATGTCACCATGATATAGGGTCAGACTTGATCTA
AGGGAGCTGAATAAGTGGTTTAGTCACTCACCACCTCCCAAAAACATACCCAGAAGTCCCTGGTATATAT
AGCTCTCCCTCCAGCTCTTGGTTCGGGCGCCTGGAGGAGGCAGGGTTTAAGAGCTATGCTGGAAACAGCA
TAGCAAGTTTAAATAAGGCTAGTCCGTTATCAACTTGAAAAAGTGGCACCGAGTCGGTGCTTTTTTAGTC
ATCTCATTACCCTCCACGTGTCTGTCTGGGTTTTCATGGGCTCTGCTCTAGTGAGAGCAGCTTCCTTTTG
TCGGAGTGTTTTGTGCTCTTATCCAAGGCAGGGGGGATCTGCGCATGCCTGTGGGGGGAGGAGAAGGACA
CGTGAACAAAAGCTCCTCGATGTCACACAGGAAGTTCAGGAACTCATCCAATCACTCTAAAGAAACGGCC
TGTTTCCTTCGCATACGCTTACAGCTCCAAAACTCTACGGTAAACCTACATAAACTGCTGGTTTTCAAAT
TTTAAAGAATTTAAGGGTTTACAGGTTTACTACTACACAGTGATTTACTGACACATGTAAGTGTAAATGA
GTTGAATAAGTAAGTAAGCCATATACCACACATGAAACACATACCCAGAAGTCACTGGTATATATAGCCG
TCCTCCAGACTCCCAGTTCGGGGAGCAGGCCGAGCCCGAGTTTAAGAGCTATGCTGGAAACAGCATAGCA
AGTTTAAATAAGGCTAGTCCGTTATCAACTTGAAAAAGTGGCACCGAGTCGGTGCTTTTTTTAAACCAAA
TCCAATCCGAGAGTCTGTGAATGTTTCGATGGGCCGTTTGCTGGCGTCTGAGCATGTTGTCCTCTGGTCT
GCGGCGGGGGAAGGTCCGCGCATGCCTGTGGGGGAAGGCGAAGGACACGAGGACAAAAGATCAGTTACGT
CACAGAAGAACTCATCCAATCACACAAGCCTAAAACCAGCTTCCTCTGCATATGCTTTACAGTTCAAAAA
TACTACGGTAAACCTCTACAAAACTGCTGGTTTCAAACTTTGAAGGTTTTAAGCGTTTGCAGGTTTGCCC
CGAAGAGGTTTACTGTCATGTTTGAGGTAAATGAGTTGAATAAGTAGGTTTATCCACTTACCACATGGCA
GAAACATACCCAGAAGTCCCGGGTTTATATAGCAGTTCTCCAGGCTCCTAGTTCGGGCAGGAGTTGCATC
CGTTGTTTAAGAGCTATGCTGGAAACAGCATAGCAAGTTTAAATAAGGCTAGTCCGTTATCAACTTGAAA
AAGTGGCACCGAGTCGGTGCTTTTTTTAAACCTGACTCCAAATCAGCAGACTTAACATTCTTTAAAATGA
TTGATTCAATAGTGATAAAAATCAGGCATAGCCAGTTGTAACTTTAGATAAATTACAGAAAATGTCAAAT
ACAGAGAACCGATTCTTTTTTATGATACATCCAAGCACACATTTAACACAATCCAGGCAAACCCCGAATT
TCACAGTCACAAGCACTGTTTGTACAAGAGCTTTGCCTAAGGACACACAGTCTCTATAAGTCCAGGTCGT
TGGTTTCACTCTTATTTTAAACATGTGACATTTTTCCTGCCATCCTGTCTTAGGCTGCTGTTTGCTTCAT
TCCATGTCACATTAATTTCCTCAGTAGCACCTTTTACACACACAGCCAATCTTTTCCAGAAAATTCAATT
GCTTTGAAAAGATAATGTGTGAACAAATCCATTTAGAAAAGGAAAATTAAGAATTTGTAAAATCATCTGT
AAATTGTTGGCATTCTTCTGTATATGAACATCACATCATTTACAGGTAAAGGTCTGGTCATTAATTATAT
GACAATTTACTGGTATTATTTTGTGAAAGGGGCTATTTTCAATGCATTCATCCATCCTTTTCATCCCCCA
AATCTCTCATTCATGTCCCCCTCCCCATCTGCACACTTTATCTCATTTTCCACCCTGCTGGAATCTGAGC
ACTTGTGCAGTTATCAGGGCTCCTGTATTTAGGAGGCTCTGGGTGTCCATGTAGGGGACGAACAGAAACA
CTGCAGACCTTTATAGAAGAACAAATGATAAGAGTCCTCATACATAAAGACTCCATTAGAAACGTCAGTG
ACCCAGGAGCCCAGACCAACAGCAAAGCAG
